Addgene plasmid #105463: pISH-Pde4a
Purpose: to generate a riboprobe for in situ hybridazation
Depositing lab: Peter Mombaerts. Depositing organization: Max Planck Research Unit for Neurogenetics. Publication: Trpc2-expressing sensory neurons in the mouse main olfactory epithelium of type B express the soluble guanylate cyclase Gucy1b2. Omura M, Mombaerts P. Mol Cell Neurosci. 2015 Mar;65:114-24. doi: 10.1016/j.mcn.2015.02.012. Epub 2015 Feb 19. PubMed 25701815.
Backbone
  Vector backbone: pGEM-Teasy
  Backbone size w/o insert (bp): 3015
  Vector type: to ganerate riboprobe
Growth in bacteria
  Bacterial resistance: Ampicillin, 100 μg/mL
  Growth temperature: 37°C
  Growth strain: DH5alpha
  Copy number: High Copy
Gene/Insert
  Gene/Insert name: Pde4a
  Species: M. musculus (mouse)
  Insert size (bp): 762
  Entrez Gene: Pde4a (a.k.a. D9Ertd60e, Dpde2)
  Cloning method: Unknown
  Sequencing primers: 5′ M13-rev; 3′ M13-Reverse
Terms and licenses: Academic/Nonprofit Terms; Industry Terms: Not Available to Industry
Depositor comments: Linearize with SpeI, use T7 RNA polymerase for IVT.
How to cite: pISH-Pde4a was a gift from Peter Mombaerts (Addgene plasmid # 105463 ; http://n2t.net/addgene:105463 ; RRID:Addgene_105463)
