[The description below was written by a language model from this plasmid's Addgene catalogue record and pLannotate feature annotations shown in this document.]
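Description:
pISH-Pde4a is a riboprobe template plasmid built on the pGEM-T Easy cloning backbone, carrying a 762 bp fragment of the mouse Pde4a gene, which encodes a cAMP-hydrolysing phosphodiesterase. It is a small bacterial plasmid (about 3.8 kb in the sequenced record) propagated in E. coli at high copy number from a ColE1/pUC-type origin and selected with ampicillin through the β-lactamase gene and its native promoter. The backbone also retains an f1 phage origin, which permits single-stranded DNA production, together with remnants of the lac promoter/operator region and the lacZα fragment. The insert interrupts lacZα, as expected for a blue/white screening cloning site.

The Pde4a fragment sits between opposing bacteriophage T7 and SP6 promoters, the arrangement that allows in vitro run-off transcription of either strand. In the feature table the annotated Pde4a coding segment lies on the minus strand relative to the forward-facing T7 promoter, so transcription from T7 should yield RNA complementary to the mRNA, that is, an antisense probe. This agrees with the depositor's note that the template is linearised with SpeI and transcribed with T7 RNA polymerase. SP6 transcription would correspondingly give the sense strand, though the record does not describe such use.

The stated purpose is to generate a riboprobe for in situ hybridisation. The associated publication concerns gene expression in sensory neurons of the mouse main olfactory epithelium, so the probe was presumably used to detect Pde4a transcripts in that tissue. There is no eukaryotic promoter or expression cassette, and the cloning method for the insert is not recorded.
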