Features (pLannotate 1.2.2; 13 found; start..end, strand, type, name):
     24..42      +  promoter       T7 promoter: promoter for bacteriophage T7 RNA polymerase
    194..862     -  CDS            Pde4a (fragment): PDE4A_MOUSE - Experimental evidence at protein level: Swiss-Prot protein existence level 1. Hydrolyzes the second messenger cAMP, which is a key regulator of many important physiological processes. From Mus musculus (Mouse).
    944..962     -  promoter       SP6 promoter: promoter for bacteriophage SP6 RNA polymerase
   1004..1020    -  protein_bind   lac operator: The lac repressor binds to the lac operator to inhibit transcription in E. coli. This inhibition can be relieved by adding lactose or isopropyl-β-D-thiogalactopyranoside (IPTG). lac repressor encoded by lacI
   1028..1058    -  promoter       lac promoter: promoter for the E. coli lac operon
   1073..1094    -  protein_bind   CAP binding site: CAP binding activates transcription in the presence of cAMP. E. coli catabolite activator protein
   1107..1199    -  CDS            lacI (fragment): lac repressor; lacI; The lac repressor binds to the lac operator to inhibit transcription in E. coli. This inhibition can be relieved by adding lactose or isopropyl-β-D-thiogalactopyranoside (IPTG).
   1382..1970    -  rep_origin     ori: high-copy-number ColE1/pMB1/pBR322/pUC origin of replication
   2141..3001    -  CDS            AmpR: β-lactamase; bla; confers resistance to ampicillin, carbenicillin, and related antibiotics
   3002..3106    -  promoter       AmpR promoter: bla
   3133..3183    +  misc_feature   bom (fragment): basis of mobility region from pBR322
   3211..3639    -  rep_origin     f1 ori (sequence partly withheld): f1 bacteriophage origin of replication; arrow indicates direction of (+) strand synthesis
   3643..21      -  CDS            lacZα (fragment) (across the origin): LacZα fragment of β-galactosidase; lacZ fragment
>Addgene plasmid #105463 | pISH-Pde4a | addgene full sequence | sequence record 202917 | Addgene NGS Result
GTAAAACGACGGCCAGTGAATTGTAATACGACTCACTATAGGGCGAATTGGGCCCGACGTCGCATGCTCC
CGGCCGCCATGGCGGCCGCGGGAATTCGATTTCTCAGGAGGGCCAGGAGTCGTTGAGGTGGTCTGTGGTG
AGTGGAGAGTGTGGGGAGGAGGGAGGAGCCGAGGGTGAAGGGAAAAGGGATCAGGCAGGGTCTCCACCTG
ACCCCCACCTGCCTGGAGCAGAGATGACGGCAGAATTGTCTCCTGATGTCCCCGAGCAGGCAGAACAAGC
CCTCATGGCAGCCAGATGGTCTCTTGGGGCCTCCACCTCTGCCGCCATGGAGGGGAGGCCCAGGAGGCCC
TGGGCCTCCTCTGAGGGGGACAGGGTCCTCAAGTCAGGCAGAATAGAGGTTTCAAGGCTGAAGGAATGGC
CCACAGCCTCCGCGGACTCCTCAGGAGCGCCATGTGCTGAGGCTGTCTCCTGCTTCAAACTCTCTGCTAC
CTCCACAACAGCAGGGCTCTGGCCTTTGACCTTTGACTGTTCCATGGCTTGAGCTCTGGTATCATGTGGA
GCCAGGAGAGTTTCCTCAGTGCAAGGCAATCCTGGAACCTCCAATGAATCCTCTTCATCCTCTTCCTCCA
AGGTGAGCTCAAATTGGAACTTGTCAGGCAGGGCCGGATCGCTGAGCACTCCTGGCTCCTCTTCCAGGGT
TGGGGAGGGACTCTGGCGGATGGCACTGTGATACCAATCCCGGTTGTCTTCCAGCGTGTCCAGGATGTCT
TGGGCATCGGGGTGGACGAGATCGGCCCACGTCTCCCACAGTGGGTGAACAATATAGTCGATGAAGCCCA
CCTGAGACTTCTCCACAGAGGCTAATCACTAGTGAATTCGCGGCCGCCTGCAGGTCGACCATATGGGAGA
GCTCCCAACGCGTTGGATGCATAGCTTGAGTATTCTATAGTGTCACCTAAATAGCTTGGCGTAATCATGG
TCATAGCTGTTTCCTGTGTGAAATTGTTATCCGCTCACAATTCCACACAACATACGAGCCGGAAGCATAA
AGTGTAAAGCCTGGGGTGCCTAATGAGTGAGCTAACTCACATTAATTGCGTTGCGCTCACTGCCCGCTTT
CCAGTCGGGAAACCTGTCGTGCCAGCTGCATTAATGAATCGGCCAACGCGCGGGGAGAGGCGGTTTGCGT
ATTGGGCGCTCTTCCGCTTCCTCGCTCACTGACTCGCTGCGCTCGGTCGTTCGGCTGCGGCGAGCGGTAT
CAGCTCACTCAAAGGCGGTAATACGGTTATCCACAGAATCAGGGGATAACGCAGGAAAGAACATGTGAGC
AAAAGGCCAGCAAAAGGCCAGGAACCGTAAAAAGGCCGCGTTGCTGGCGTTTTTCCATAGGCTCCGCCCC
CCTGACGAGCATCACAAAAATCGACGCTCAAGTCAGAGGTGGCGAAACCCGACAGGACTATAAAGATACC
AGGCGTTTCCCCCTGGAAGCTCCCTCGTGCGCTCTCCTGTTCCGACCCTGCCGCTTACCGGATACCTGTC
CGCCTTTCTCCCTTCGGGAAGCGTGGCGCTTTCTCATAGCTCACGCTGTAGGTATCTCAGTTCGGTGTAG
GTCGTTCGCTCCAAGCTGGGCTGTGTGCACGAACCCCCCGTTCAGCCCGACCGCTGCGCCTTATCCGGTA
ACTATCGTCTTGAGTCCAACCCGGTAAGACACGACTTATCGCCACTGGCAGCAGCCACTGGTAACAGGAT
TAGCAGAGCGAGGTATGTAGGCGGTGCTACAGAGTTCTTGAAGTGGTGGCCTAACTACGGCTACACTAGA
AGAACAGTATTTGGTATCTGCGCTCTGCTGAAGCCAGTTACCTTCGGAAAAAGAGTTGGTAGCTCTTGAT
CCGGCAAACAAACCACCGCTGGTAGCGGTGGTTTTTTTGTTTGCAAGCAGCAGATTACGCGCAGAAAAAA
AGGATCTCAAGAAGATCCTTTGATCTTTTCTACGGGGTCTGACGCTCAGTGGAACGAAAACTCACGTTAA
GGGATTTTGGTCATGAGATTATCAAAAAGGATCTTCACCTAGATCCTTTTAAATTAAAAATGAAGTTTTA
AATCAATCTAAAGTATATATGAGTAAACTTGGTCTGACAGTTACCAATGCTTAATCAGTGAGGCACCTAT
CTCAGCGATCTGTCTATTTCGTTCATCCATAGTTGCCTGACTCCCCGTCGTGTAGATAACTACGATACGG
GAGGGCTTACCATCTGGCCCCAGTGCTGCAATGATACCGCGAGACCCACGCTCACCGGCTCCAGATTTAT
CAGCAATAAACCAGCCAGCCGGAAGGGCCGAGCGCAGAAGTGGTCCTGCAACTTTATCCGCCTCCATCCA
GTCTATTAATTGTTGCCGGGAAGCTAGAGTAAGTAGTTCGCCAGTTAATAGTTTGCGCAACGTTGTTGCC
ATTGCTACAGGCATCGTGGTGTCACGCTCGTCGTTTGGTATGGCTTCATTCAGCTCCGGTTCCCAACGAT
CAAGGCGAGTTACATGATCCCCCATGTTGTGCAAAAAAGCGGTTAGCTCCTTCGGTCCTCCGATCGTTGT
CAGAAGTAAGTTGGCCGCAGTGTTATCACTCATGGTTATGGCAGCACTGCATAATTCTCTTACTGTCATG
CCATCCGTAAGATGCTTTTCTGTGACTGGTGAGTACTCAACCAAGTCATTCTGAGAATAGTGTATGCGGC
GACCGAGTTGCTCTTGCCCGGCGTCAATACGGGATAATACCGCGCCACATAGCAGAACTTTAAAAGTGCT
CATCATTGGAAAACGTTCTTCGGGGCGAAAACTCTCAAGGATCTTACCGCTGTTGAGATCCAGTTCGATG
TAACCCACTCGTGCACCCAACTGATCTTCAGCATCTTTTACTTTCACCAGCGTTTCTGGGTGAGCAAAAA
CAGGAAGGCAAAATGCCGCAAAAAAGGGAATAAGGGCGACACGGAAATGTTGAATACTCATACTCTTCCT
TTTTCAATATTATTGAAGCATTTATCAGGGTTATTGTCTCATGAGCGGATACATATTTGAATGTATTTAG
AAAAATAAACAAATAGGGGTTCCGCGCACATTTCCCCGAAAAGTGCCACCTGATGCGGTGTGAAATACCG
CACAGATGCGTAAGGAGAAAATACCGCATCAGGAAATTGTAAGCGTTAATATTTTGTTAAAATTCGCGTT
AAATTTTTGTTAAATCAGCTCATTTTTTAACCAATAGGCCGAAATCGGCAAAATCCCTTATAAATCAAAA
GAATAGACCGAGATAGGGT
[37 nt withheld, positions 3310-3346]
AAAGAACGTGGACTCCAACGTCAAAGG
[49 nt withheld, positions 3374-3422]
T
[91 nt withheld, positions 3424-3514]
G
[124 nt withheld, positions 3516-3639]
CCATTCGCCATTCAGGCTGCGCAACTGTTGGGAAGGGCGATCGGTGCGGGCCTCTTCGCTATTACGCCAG
CTGGCGAAAGGGGGATGTGCTGCAAGGCGATTAAGTTGGGTAACGCCAGGGTTTTCCCAGTCACGACGTT
