>Addgene plasmid #105463 | pISH-Pde4a | depositor partial sequence | sequence record 199643 | insert: sequenced with M13-for primer
GTCGCATGCTCCCGGCCGCCATGGCGGCCGCGGGAATTCGATTTCTCAGGAGGGCCAGGAGTCGTTGAGG
TGGTCTGTGGTGAGTGGAGAGTGTGGGGAGGAGGGAGGAGCCGAGGGTGAAGGGAAAAGGGATCAGGCAG
GGTCTCCACCTGACCCCCACCTGCCTGGAGCAGAGATGACGGCAGAATTGTCTCCTGATGTCCCCGAGCA
GGCAGAACAAGCCCTCATGGCAGCCAGATGGTCTCTTGGGGCCTCCACCTCTGCCGCCATGGAGGGGAGG
CCCAGGAGGCCCTGGGCCTCCTCTGAGGGGGACAGGGTCCTCAAGTCAGGCAGAATAGAGGTTTCAAGGC
TGAAGGAATGGCCCACAGCCTCCGCGGACTCCTCAGGAGCGCCATGTGCTGAGGCTGTCTCCTGCTTCAA
ACTCTCTGCTACCTCCACAACAGCAGGGCTCTGGCCTTTGACCTTTGACTGTTCCATGGCTTGAGCTCTG
GTATCATGTGGAGCCAGGAGAGTTTCCTCAGTGCAAGGCAATCCTGGAACCTCCAATGAATCCTCTTCAT
CCTCTTCCTCCAAGGTGAGCTCAAATTGGAACTTGTCAGGCAGGGCCGGATCGCTGAGCACTCCTGGCTC
CTCTTCCAGGGTTGGGGAGG
