>Addgene plasmid #105463 | pISH-Pde4a | depositor partial sequence | sequence record 199721 | insert: sequenced with M31-rev primer
TCGACCTGCAGGCGGCCGCGAATTCACTAGTGATTAGCCTCTGTGGAGAAGTCTCAGGTGGGCTTCATCG
ACTATATTGTTCACCCACTGTGGGAGACGTGGGCCGATCTCGTCCACCCCGATGCCCAAGACATCCTGGA
CACGCTGGAAGACAACCGGGATTGGTATCACAGTGCCATCCGCCAGAGTCCCTCCCCAACCCTGGAAGAG
GAGCCAGGAGTGCTCAGCGATCCGGCCCTGCCTGACAAGTTCCAATTTGAGCTCACCTTGGAGGAAGAGG
ATGAAGAGGATTCATTGGAGGTTCCAGGATTGCCTTGCACTGAGGAAACTCTCCTGGCTCCACATGATAC
CAGAGCTCAAGCCATGGAACAGTCAAAGGTCAAAGGCCAGAGCCCTGCTGTTGTGGAGGTAGCAGAGAGT
TTGAAGCAGGAGACAGCCTCAGCACATGGCGCTCCTGAGGAGTCCGCGGAGGCTGTGGGCCATTCCTTCA
GCCTTGAAACCTCTATTCTGCCTGACTTGAGGACCCTGTCCCCCTCAGAGGAGGCCCAGGGCCTCCTGGG
CCTCCCCTCCATGGCGGCAGAGGTGGAGGCCCCAAGAGACCATCTGGCTGCCATGAGGGCTTGTTCTGCC
TGCTCGGGGACATCAGGAGACAATTCTGCCGTCATCTCTGCTCCAGGCAGGTGGGGGTCAGGTGGAGACC
CTGCCTGATCCCTTTTCCCTTCACCCTCGGCTCCTCCCTCCTCCCCACACTCTCCACTCACCACAGACCA
CCTCAACGACTCCTGGCCCTCCTGAGAAATCGAATTCCCGCGGCCGCCATGGCGGCCGGGAGCATGCGAC
GTCGGGCCCAATTCGCCCTATAGTGAGTCGTATTACAATTCACTGGCCGTCGTTTTACAA
